Addgene plasmid #204977: pCMV-AsCas12f1-v5.1+T1-empty
Purpose: (Empty Backbone) AsCas12f1-v5.1+T1-based Human cell genome editing
Depositing lab: Quanjiang Ji. Depositing organization: ShanghaiTech University. Publication: Structure and engineering of miniature Acidibacillus sulfuroxidans Cas12f1. Wu Z, Liu D, Pan D, Yu H, Shi J, Ma J, Fu W, Wang Z, Zheng Z, Qu Y, Li F, Chen W, Huang X, Shen H, Ji Q. Nature Catalysis (2023) 6, 695–709 10.1038/s41929-023-00995-4.
Backbone
  Vector backbone: Col1E
  Vector type: CRISPR
Growth in bacteria
  Bacterial resistance: Ampicillin, 100 μg/mL
  Growth temperature: 37°C
  Growth strain: DH5alpha
  Copy number: High Copy
Gene/Insert
  Gene/Insert name: AsCas12f1-v5.1, sgRNA_T1 (alt name: Cas12U3)
  Species: Synthetic
  Mutation: N70Q/K103R/A104R/S118A/D364R
  Promoter: PCMV,U6
  Cloning method: Restriction Enzyme; 5′ cloning site Unknown (unknown if destroyed); 3′ cloning site Unknown (unknown if destroyed)
Terms and licenses: Academic/Nonprofit Terms; Industry Terms: Not Available to Industry
Depositor comments: Please visit https://www.biorxiv.org/content/10.1101/2023.07.03.547593v1 for bioRxiv preprint.
How to cite: pCMV-AsCas12f1-v5.1+T1-empty was a gift from Quanjiang Ji (Addgene plasmid # 204977 ; http://n2t.net/addgene:204977 ; RRID:Addgene_204977)
