[The description below was written by a language model from this plasmid's Addgene catalogue record and pLannotate feature annotations shown in this document.]
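Description:
pCMV-AsCas12f1-v5.1+T1-empty is an all-in-one CRISPR expression plasmid for genome editing in human cells with an engineered variant of the miniature Cas12f1 nuclease from Acidibacillus sulfuroxidans (also listed as Cas12U3). It is catalogued as an empty backbone, meaning it carries the nuclease and guide scaffold but no target-specific spacer, which the user supplies. The cloning sites for doing so are not stated in the record. It is propagated in E. coli as a high-copy plasmid using a ColE1/pUC-type origin, with ampicillin selection provided by the β-lactamase gene and its native promoter.

The v5.1 nuclease carries the substitutions N70Q, K103R, A104R, S118A and D364R. According to the catalogue, it is driven by the CMV promoter. In the feature table, the CMV enhancer and promoter sit on the reverse strand, followed by a short T7 promoter and, further downstream, a bGH polyadenylation signal. The unannotated stretch between them is presumably the AsCas12f1 coding sequence, since the annotation tool did not recognise it. A human U6 RNA polymerase III promoter on the opposite strand drives the engineered sgRNA_T1 scaffold, which likewise is not annotated.

Downstream of the U6 cassette is an hPGK promoter driving puromycin N-acetyltransferase (flagged as a fragment), which should allow puromycin enrichment of transfected mammalian cells. An SV40 poly(A) signal lies nearby. Scattered HIV-1 remnants (cPPT/CTS and short Rev and nef fragments) suggest that part of the plasmid derives from a lentiviral vector. However, no LTRs or packaging signal are annotated, so the construct appears suited to transfection rather than viral packaging.
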