Features (pLannotate 1.2.2; 19 found; start..end, strand, type, name):
      6..22      +  CDS            Rev (fragment): human immunodeficiency virus 1 (HIV-1) Rev protein; rev; enhances nuclear export of unspliced and incompletely spliced viral mRNAs
     72..312     +  promoter       U6 promoter: RNA polymerase III promoter for human U6 snRNA
    538..655     +  misc_feature   cPPT/CTS: central polypurine tract and central termination sequence of HIV-1
    704..1214    +  promoter       hPGK promoter: human phosphoglycerate kinase 1 promoter
   1236..1835    +  CDS            PuroR (fragment): puromycin N-acetyltransferase; pac from Streptomyces; confers resistance to puromycin
   1878..1946    +  CDS            nef (fragment): NEF_HV1Z2 - Experimental evidence at protein level: Swiss-Prot protein existence level 1. Extracellular Nef protein targets CD4(+) T-lymphocytes for apoptosis by interacting with CXCR4 surface receptors. From Human immunodeficiency virus type 1 group M subtype D (isolate Z2/CDC-Z34) (HIV-1).
   1982..2103    -  polyA_signal   SV40 poly(A) signal: SV40 polyadenylation signal
   2126..2194    -  CDS            large T antigen (fragment): large T antigen from SV40 (simian virus 40)
   2210..2342    +  CDS            TcR (fragment): tetracycline efflux protein; tet; confers resistance to tetracycline
   2522..3110    -  rep_origin     ori: high-copy-number ColE1/pMB1/pBR322/pUC origin of replication
   3281..4141    -  CDS            AmpR: β-lactamase; bla; confers resistance to ampicillin, carbenicillin, and related antibiotics
   4142..4246    -  promoter       AmpR promoter: bla
   4314..4330    -  misc_feature   MCS (fragment): pBluescript multiple cloning site
   4335..4356    -  promoter       SV40 promoter (fragment): SV40 enhancer and early promoter
   4360..4584    -  polyA_signal   bGH poly(A) signal: bovine growth hormone polyadenylation signal
   5978..5996    -  promoter       T7 promoter: promoter for bacteriophage T7 RNA polymerase
   6038..6241    -  promoter       CMV promoter: human cytomegalovirus (CMV) immediate early promoter
   6242..6621    -  enhancer       CMV enhancer: human cytomegalovirus immediate early enhancer
   6718..6809    +  misc_feature   pause site: RNA polymerase II transcriptional pause signal from the human α2 globin gene
>Addgene plasmid #204977 | pCMV-AsCas12f1-v5.1+T1-empty | addgene full sequence | sequence record 404780 | Addgene NGS Result
GGTACCGATTAGTGAACGGATCTCGACGGTATCGATCACGAGACTAGCCTCGAGCGGCCGCCCCCTTCAC
CGAGGGCCTATTTCCCATGATTCCTTCATATTTGCATATACGATACAAGGCTGTTAGAGAGATAATTGGA
ATTAATTTGACTGTAAACACAAAGATATTAGTACAAAATACGTGACGTAGAAAGTAATAATTTCTTGGGT
AGTTTGCAGTTTTAAAATTATGTTTTAAAATGGACTATCATATGCTTACCGTAACTTGAAAGTATTTCGA
TTTCTTGGCTTTATATATCTTGTGGAAAGGACGAAACACCGATTCGTCGGTTCAGCGACGATAAGCCGAG
AAGTGCCAATAAAACTGTTAAGTGGTTTGGTAACGCTCGGTAAGGTAGCCAAAAGGCTGAAACTCCGTGC
ACAAAGACCGCACGGACGCTTCACATACTTGTGGAGTGTGAACCGAGACCCGAGAGAGGGTCGGTCTCCT
TTTTTTGAATTCTCGACCTCGAGACAAATGGCAGTATTCATCCACAATTTTAAAAGAAAAGGGGGGATTG
GGGGGTACAGTGCAGGGGAAAGAATAGTAGACATAATAGCAACAGACATACAAACTAAAGAATTACAAAA
ACAAATTACAAAAATTCAAAATTTTCGGGTTTATTACAGGGACAGCAGAGATCCACTTTGGCCGCGGCTC
GAGGGGGTTGGGGTTGCGCCTTTTCCAAGGCAGCCCTGGGTTTGCGCAGGGACGCGGCTGCTCTGGGCGT
GGTTCCGGGAAACGCAGCGGCGCCGACCCTGGGACTCGCACATTCTTCACGTCCGTTCGCAGCGTCACCC
GGATCTTCGCCGCTACCCTTGTGGGCCCCCCGGCGACGCTTCCTGCTCCGCCCCTAAGTCGGGAAGGTTC
CTTGCGGTTCGCGGCGTGCCGGACGTGACAAACGGAAGCCGCACGTCTCACTAGTACCCTCGCAGACGGA
CAGCGCCAGGGAGCAATGGCAGCGCGCCGACCGCGATGGGCTGTGGCCAATAGCGGCTGCTCAGCAGGGC
GCGCCGAGAGCAGCGGCCGGGAAGGGGCGGTGCGGGAGGCGGGGTGTGGGGCGGTAGTGTGGGCCCTGTT
CCTGCCCGCGCGGTGTTCCGCATTCTGCAAGCCTCCGGAGCGCACGTCGGCAGTCGGCTCCCTCGTTGAC
CGAATCACCGACCTCTCTCCCCAGGGGGATCCACCGGAGCTTACCATGACCGAGTACAAGCCCACGGTGC
GCCTCGCCACCCGCGACGACGTCCCCAGGGCCGTACGCACCCTCGCCGCCGCGTTCGCCGACTACCCCGC
CACGCGCCACACCGTCGATCCGGACCGCCACATCGAGCGGGTCACCGAGCTGCAAGAACTCTTCCTCACG
CGCGTCGGGCTCGACATCGGCAAGGTGTGGGTCGCGGACGACGGCGCCGCGGTGGCGGTCTGGACCACGC
CGGAGAGCGTCGAAGCGGGGGCGGTGTTCGCCGAGATCGGCCCGCGCATGGCCGAGTTGAGCGGTTCCCG
GCTGGCCGCGCAGCAACAGATGGAAGGCCTCCTGGCGCCGCACCGGCCCAAGGAGCCCGCGTGGTTCCTG
GCCACCGTCGGCGTCTCGCCCGACCACCAGGGCAAGGGTCTGGGCAGCGCCGTCGTGCTCCCCGGAGTGG
AGGCGGCCGAGCGCGCCGGGGTGCCCGCCTTCCTGGAAACCTCCGCGCCCCGCAACCTCCCCTTCTACGA
GCGGCTCGGCTTCACCGTCACCGCCGACGTCGAGGTGCCCGAAGGACCGCGCACCTGGTGCATGACCCGC
AAGCCCGGTGCCTGACGCCCGCCCCACGACCCGCAGCGCCCGACCGAAAGGAGCGCACGACCCCATGCAT
CGGTACCTTTAAGACCAATGACTTACAAGGCAGCTGTAGATCTTAGCCACTTTCTAGAGTCGGGGCGGCC
GGCCGCTTCGAGCAGACATGATAAGATACATTGATGAGTTTGGACAAACCACAACTAGAATGCAGTGAAA
AAAATGCTTTATTTGTGAAATTTGTGATGCTATTGCTTTATTTGTAACCATTATAAGCTGCAATAAACAA
GTTAACAACAACAATTGCATTCATTTTATGTTTCAGGTTCAGGGGGAGGTGTGGGAGGTTTTTTAAAGCA
AGTAAAACCTCTACAAATGTGGTAAAATCGATAAGGATCCGTCGACCGATGCCCTTGAGAGCCTTCAACC
CAGTCAGCTCCTTCCGGTGGGCGCGGGGCATGACTATCGTCGCCGCACTTATGACTGTCTTCTTTATCAT
GCAACTCGTAGGACAGGTGCCGGCAGCGCTCTTCCGCTTCCTCGCTCACTGACTCGCTGCGCTCGGTCGT
TCGGCTGCGGCGAGCGGTATCAGCTCACTCAAAGGCGGTAATACGGTTATCCACAGAATCAGGGGATAAC
GCAGGAAAGAACATGTGAGCAAAAGGCCAGCAAAAGGCCAGGAACCGTAAAAAGGCCGCGTTGCTGGCGT
TTTTCCATAGGCTCCGCCCCCCTGACGAGCATCACAAAAATCGACGCTCAAGTCAGAGGTGGCGAAACCC
GACAGGACTATAAAGATACCAGGCGTTTCCCCCTGGAAGCTCCCTCGTGCGCTCTCCTGTTCCGACCCTG
CCGCTTACCGGATACCTGTCCGCCTTTCTCCCTTCGGGAAGCGTGGCGCTTTCTCATAGCTCACGCTGTA
GGTATCTCAGTTCGGTGTAGGTCGTTCGCTCCAAGCTGGGCTGTGTGCACGAACCCCCCGTTCAGCCCGA
CCGCTGCGCCTTATCCGGTAACTATCGTCTTGAGTCCAACCCGGTAAGACACGACTTATCGCCACTGGCA
GCAGCCACTGGTAACAGGATTAGCAGAGCGAGGTATGTAGGCGGTGCTACAGAGTTCTTGAAGTGGTGGC
CTAACTACGGCTACACTAGAAGAACAGTATTTGGTATCTGCGCTCTGCTGAAGCCAGTTACCTTCGGAAA
AAGAGTTGGTAGCTCTTGATCCGGCAAACAAACCACCGCTGGTAGCGGTGGTTTTTTTGTTTGCAAGCAG
CAGATTACGCGCAGAAAAAAAGGATCTCAAGAAGATCCTTTGATCTTTTCTACGGGGTCTGACGCTCAGT
GGAACGAAAACTCACGTTAAGGGATTTTGGTCATGAGATTATCAAAAAGGATCTTCACCTAGATCCTTTT
AAATTAAAAATGAAGTTTTAAATCAATCTAAAGTATATATGAGTAAACTTGGTCTGACAGTTACCAATGC
TTAATCAGTGAGGCACCTATCTCAGCGATCTGTCTATTTCGTTCATCCATAGTTGCCTGACTCCCCGTCG
TGTAGATAACTACGATACGGGAGGGCTTACCATCTGGCCCCAGTGCTGCAATGATACCGCGGGACCCACG
CTCACCGGCTCCAGATTTATCAGCAATAAACCAGCCAGCCGGAAGGGCCGAGCGCAGAAGTGGTCCTGCA
ACTTTATCCGCCTCCATCCAGTCTATTAATTGTTGCCGGGAAGCTAGAGTAAGTAGTTCGCCAGTTAATA
GTTTGCGCAACGTTGTTGCCATTGCTACAGGCATCGTGGTGTCACGCTCGTCGTTTGGTATGGCTTCATT
CAGCTCCGGTTCCCAACGATCAAGGCGAGTTACATGATCCCCCATGTTGTGCAAAAAAGCGGTTAGCTCC
TTCGGTCCTCCGATCGTTGTCAGAAGTAAGTTGGCCGCAGTGTTATCACTCATGGTTATGGCAGCACTGC
ATAATTCTCTTACTGTCATGCCATCCGTAAGATGCTTTTCTGTGACTGGTGAGTACTCAACCAAGTCATT
CTGAGAATAGTGTATGCGGCGACCGAGTTGCTCTTGCCCGGCGTCAATACGGGATAATACCGCGCCACAT
AGCAGAACTTTAAAAGTGCTCATCATTGGAAAACGTTCTTCGGGGCGAAAACTCTCAAGGATCTTACCGC
TGTTGAGATCCAGTTCGATGTAACCCACTCGTGCACCCAACTGATCTTCAGCATCTTTTACTTTCACCAG
CGTTTCTGGGTGAGCAAAAACAGGAAGGCAAAATGCCGCAAAAAAGGGAATAAGGGCGACACGGAAATGT
TGAATACTCATACTCTTCCTTTTTCAATATTATTGAAGCATTTATCAGGGTTATTGTCTCATGAGCGGAT
ACATATTTGAATGTATTTAGAAAAATAAACAAATAGGGGTTCCGCGCACATTTCCCCGAAAAGTGCCACC
TGCAGGAAACAGCTATGACCATGATTACGCCAAGCTCTAGCTAGAGGTCGACGGTATCGAGCCCCAGCTG
GTTCTTTCCGCCTCAGAAGCCATAGAGCCCACCGCATCCCCAGCATGCCTGCTATTGTCTTCCCAATCCT
CCCCCTTGCTGTCCTGCCCCACCCCACCCCCCAGAATAGAATGACACCTACTCAGACAATGCGATGCAAT
TTCCTCATTTTATTAGGAAAGGACAGTGGGAGTGGCACCTTCCAGGGTCAAGGAAGGCACGGGGGAGGGG
CAAACAACAGATGGCTGGCAACTAGAAGGCACAGTCGAGGCTGATCAGCGGGTTTAAACTCAATGGTGAT
GGTGATGATGACCGGTTAGACTTTCCTCTTCTTCTTGGGAGAACCACCAGACTTAATGCTCTCGGCGATG
ATCTTGTCGATGTTGGGGATGGCGATATTCCGGGCGGCGTTGTAGTCGGCGTTGGCCTCGTAGCCGCAGG
CCCGGCACTTAAAGATGGCCTGGCCGATTCTGTTGCCGGAGTCGATGTTGCCGCACTCGGAGCATCTCTG
GCTGGTGTACTGGGGTCTGATCTTGATCACTTTGATGCCGGCCTCCTCGGCCTTGTAGATGATCTTCTGC
TGCAGGTCGTAGTAGGTCCAGTTCTGCAGGAATCTGCTGCCGATGTCTCTGATGTTTGTCAGATCCTCCA
TCTGGATTGTGCCGCAGCCCTCCTTGATGGCCATGTCCACGATGTATCTGCTGTACCGGTGATTGGTGGT
GTCTCTGAAATTGGCGATCTTATCCCTCAGCTGCTCAATGGGCTTGATTCTCTTGTCTCTGCCGTGGCCG
CCCCTGGCGCCGCCGGCGTACTTGCCCTGTCTCAGCATGGAGATGCGCCGGCTCTCCACCTGCCTCCTGA
AGTTCTCAATCTCGCCGCCCTCCAGCTTGTACCTGGCGGGGGTGTGCTGGAAGGCCATGTACACGGCCAC
GGCCACGCCCAGGTCAATGCCCATGATCTTGTTCAGGTCCAGCACTCTGGTCTGTGGCTCGAAGTCGTAG
CTGATGTTCAGGTACCACTTGTTCTTCCGGTCGTCGTGGATAATCTGGCTGGCGCTCACCTGGTACTCGC
CGGACAGGATTCTGTCCATGATGGTCTTGCCGGCGCCCCTCACGATGATGATCACGGAGATCTTTCTCTT
CACGTTCATCTCCTGCTTGGCGGGGTTGCTCAGCAGAGACAGGCTGGCGATGTAGTCGCCGTGATTCATC
CTGTTCACGGAGATGTTCTCCTTGATCAGGTCCAGGGGGATGTCCCTCTTGTAGGCGGGGATAGACATGT
CGCCGCGCAGGATCTCCTTCTGGTACCTTCTGAACCTGTCTGTGGCTCTCTTGATGGTCTGGCTCAGATT
TCCAGAGTTCAGTCTGTAGGCCTTTGTCTTGATGGTGTGGTAGGCGTAGCCGTGCACCTGGGTGTAGCCC
AGGATGTCCTTGCTCTTGGGGTACTCGCCGTGGTTATCCTTGTAGTCGCTGCTGAAGCCCATCCACTCCC
AGGCCAGCTGTGTGGCCTTATTCAGGGCGAATCTGGTTTCCTGCTGCAGCTGTCTCAGGATGGTGCCGAA
CTCCTTCCAGTCCAGGTCCAGAGGCTTCACGATCTCGTATCTGTACACCTTGATCATGACTTTCCTCTTC
TTCTTGGGGGCCATGGTGGCGGCTCTCCCTATAGTGAGTCGTATTAGCGGCCGCGGATCTCTAGCGGATC
TGACGGTTCACTAAACCAGCTCTGCTTATATAGACCTCCCACCGTACACGCCTACCGCCCATTTGCGTCA
ATGGGGCGGAGTTGTTACGACATTTTGGAAAGTCCCGTTGATTTTGGTGCCAAAACAAACTCCCATTGAC
GTCAATGGGGTGGAGACTTGGAAATCCCCGTGAGTCAAACCGCTATCCACGCCCATTGATGTACTGCCAA
AACCGCATCACCATGGTAATAGCGATGACTAATACGTAGATGTACTGCCAAGTAGGAAAGTCCCATAAGG
TCATGTACTGGGCATAATGCCAGGCGGGCCATTTACCGTCATTGACGTCAATAGGGGGCGTACTTGGCAT
ATGATACACTTGATGTACTGCCAAGTGGGCAGTTTACCGTAAATACTCCACCCATTGACGTCAATGGAAA
GTCCCTATTGGCGTTACTATGGGAACATACGTCATTATTGACGTCAATGGGCGGGGGTCGTTGGGCGGTC
AGCCAGGCGGGCCATTTACCGTAAGTTATGTAACGCGGAACTCCATATATGGGCTATGAACTAATGACCC
CGTAATTGATTACTATTAATAACTAGTCAATAATCAATGTCAACGCGTATATCTGGCCCGTACATCGCGA
AGCAGCGCAAAACGCCTAACCCTAAGCAGATTCTTCATGCAATTGTCGGTCAAGAATCGATAGTACTAAC
ATACGCTCTCCATCAAAACAAAACGAAACAAAACAAACTAGCAAAATAGGCTGTCCCCAGTGCAAGTGCA
GGTGCCAGAACATTTCTCTATCGATA
